>Addgene plasmid #119029 | pJKW1148 | addgene full sequence | sequence record 230389 | Addgene NGS Result
CGCGGGGGATCTCCCATGTCTCTACTGGTGGTGGTGCTTCTTTGGAATTATTGGAAGGTAAGGAATTGCC
AGGTGTTGCTTTCTTATCCGAAAAGAAATAAATTGAATTGAATTGAAATCGTAGATCAATTTTTTTCTTT
TCTCTTTCCCCATCCTTTACGCTAAAATAATAGTTTATTTTATTTTTTGAATATTTTTTATTTATATACG
TATATATAGACTATTATTTATCTTTTAATGATTATTAAGATTTTTATTAAAAAAAAATTCGCTCCTCTTT
TAATGCCTTTATGCAGTTTTTTTTTCCCATTCGATATTTCTATGTTCGGGTTCAGCGTATTTTAAGTTTA
ATAACTCGAAAATTCTGCGTTCGTTAAAGCTTGGCGTAATCATGGTCATAGCTGTTTCCTGTGTGAAATT
GTTATCCGCTCACAATTCCACACAACATACGAGCCGGAAGCATAAAGTGTAAAGCCTGGGGTGCCTAATG
AGTGAGCTAACTCACATTAATTGCGTTGCGCTCACTGCCCGCTTTCCAGTCGGGAAACCTGTCGTGCCAG
AGCTTCGTAACCGACAGTTTCTAACTTTTGTGCTTTGACAAGAACTTCTTCTTCTTGCTTTAATAAAAAC
TGTTCCATTTTCGTTGTATAACTTGAATCATAAGCGCCAAGCAGTCTGACAGCCAACAGCGCAGCGTTCG
TACTATTATTAATAGCGACGGTAGCTACTGGAACACCTCTAGGCATTTGCACAATTGAATGTAAAGAATC
TACTCCATCTAGACAAGAACCTTTTACGGGCACACCGATGACAGGAAGTGGTGTCATTGCAGCCACCATA
CCTGGCAAGTGAGCAGCCCCACCAGCTCCAGCGATAATTGTTTTAATTCCACGCTTGCTTGCGGAAATAG
CATATGCTGACATCCTATGTGGAGTTCTATGAGCAGAGACTATTGTCACTTCAAATGGAACGCCAAAATC
TTTTAAAACCGCACATGCGGCAGACATTACCGGCAAGTCAGAGTCTGATCCCATGATGATTCCAACCAAT
GGTTTGACCATTGCTTCCAAGTCCAACTTTTGAGCGACAGAGATTTTGATTGGAATATCAGTTCTACCTG
TAATGTAGTTCAGCCTTTGTTCACATTCCGCCATACTGGAGGCAATAATATTTATGTGACCTACTTTTCT
GTTAGGTCTAGACTCTTTTCCATATAAGTACACTGAGGAACCTGGAGTCGCCAATGCTCTTTCGCAAGTT
TCTAGCTCTTTATCTTTTGTATGTTTGTCTCCAAGAACATTTAGCATAATGGCGTTCGTTGTAATGGTGG
AGAAAGATGTGAAATTCTTTGGCATTGGCAAATCCAATATTGATCTCAAATGAGCTTCAAATTGAGAAGT
GACGCAAGCATCAATGGTATAATGTCCAGAGTTGTGAGGCCTTGGGGCAATTTCGTTAATAAGCAATTCC
CCTGTTTCTAAATAGAACATTTCCACACCAAATATACCACAACCGGGAAAAGATTTGATTGCATTTTCTG
CCAACAACTTCGCCTTAAGTTGAACGGAGTCCGGAACTCTAGCAGGCGCATAACATAAGTCACAAATATT
GTCCTTGTGGATAGTCTCTACAATTGGGTAAGAAAACACTAAACCGTTAACAGATCTCACAATCATGACT
GCTAATTCTTTAGTAAATGGTGCCCATTTTTCGGCGTACAAAGGACGATCCTTCAGTACTTCCAAAGCTT
CCGGAATCATTTCCTTATTCTTTACAACGAAGTTACCTCTTCCATCGTATGCCAAAGTCCTCGACTTCAA
GACGAATGGAAAACCCAAATCTCTTCCAACATTCAATAGGGACGTCTCACTGGCTTGTTCCACAGGAACA
CTTTGGGTAACTGCTATACCATTTTTGATTAAATGCTCTTTTTGAATATATTTGTCTTGTATCAATCTGA
TTGTTTCTGGAGAAGGGTAAATTTTTAATTTGGGATGTTTTACTTGAAGATTCTTTAGTGTAGGAACATC
AACATGCTCAATCTCAATCGTTAGCACATCACATTTTTCAGCTAGTTTTTCGATATCAAGAGGATTGGAA
AAGGAGCCATTAACGTGGTCATTGGAGTTGCTTATTTGTTTGGCAGGAGAATTTTCAGCATCTAGTATTA
CCGTCTTAATGTTGAGCCTGTTTGCTGCCTCAACAATCATACGTCCCAATTGTCCCCCTCCTAATATACC
AACTGTTCTAGAATCCATACTTGATTGTTTTGTCCGATTTTCTTGTTTTTCTTGATTGTTATAGTAGGAT
GTACTTAGAAGAGAGATCCAACGATTTTACGCACCAATTTATACATGAAATGCTCCATAATATTGTCCAT
TTAGTTCTTAATAAAAGGTCAGCAAGAGTCAATCACTTAGTATTACCCGGTTCGTAGCCATGCAACAAGA
GTCATTTGTCAGCATAGCTGTAATAATCAATCATGACGTAAGAAATGTATCATAATTAAAAGTTGTTAAA
GATGTCAGTGTTATGTTGGTGTTACAAAATTCTCGGCTTCTCACTAATATTTAATATCTCTTAAATTTTA
TCTGTCTTTGATTCTTTTAAGAAAAGTTATGTATTATTCAAGAAAAAGTCAATTCCGCATCAAAAGGTAA
AATTTATATAAACTGCTTTAAAATTTCATGAAACTAGGCAACTTTTCGAAATGATCTTTTTCGAGCATGA
AGTTTCTTTTATAATAACCTGGTCAAAAGCTCTGCATTAATGAATCGGCCAACGCGCGGGGAGAGGCGGT
TTGCGTATTGGGCGCTCTTCCGCTTCCTCGCTCACTGACTCGCTGCGCTCGGTCGTTCGGCTGCGGCGAG
CGGTATCAGCTCACTCAAAGGCGGTAATACGGTTATCCACAGAATCAGGGGATAACGCAGGAAAGAACAT
GTGAGCAAAAGGCCAGCAAAAGGCCAGGAACCGTAAAAAGGCCGCGTTGCTGGCGTTTTTCCATAGGCTC
CGCCCCCCTGACGAGCATCACAAAAATCGACGCTCAAGTCAGAGGTGGCGAAACCCGACAGGACTATAAA
GATACCAGGCGTTTCCCCCTGGAAGCTCCCTCGTGCGCTCTCCTGTTCCGACCCTGCCGCTTACCGGATA
CCTGTCCGCCTTTCTCCCTTCGGGAAGCGTGGCGCTTTCTCATAGCTCACGCTGTAGGTATCTCAGTTCG
GTGTAGGTCGTTCGCTCCAAGCTGGGCTGTGTGCACGAACCCCCCGTTCAGCCCGACCGCTGCGCCTTAT
CCGGTAACTATCGTCTTGAGTCCAACCCGGTAAGACACGACTTATCGCCACTGGCAGCAGCCACTGGTAA
CAGGATTAGCAGAGCGAGGTATGTAGGCGGTGCTACAGAGTTCTTGAAGTGGTGGCCTAACTACGGCTAC
ACTAGAAGAACAGTATTTGGTATCTGCGCTCTGCTGAAGCCAGTTACCTTCGGAAAAAGAGTTGGTAGCT
CTTGATCCGGCAAACAAACCACCGCTGGTAGCGGTGGTTTTTTTGTTTGCAAGCAGCAGATTACGCGCAG
AAAAAAAGGATCTCAAGAAGATCCTTTGATCTTTTCTACGGGGTCTGACGCTCAGTGGAACGAAAACTCA
CGTTAAGGGATTTTGGTCATGAGATTATCAAAAAGGATCTTCACCTAGATCCTTTTAAATTAAAAATGAA
GTTTTAAATCAATCTAAAGTATATATGAGTAAACTTGGTCTGACAGTTACCAATGCTTAATCAGTGAGGC
ACCTATCTCAGCGATCTGTCTATTTCGTTCATCCATAGTTGCCTGACTCCCCGTCGTGTAGATAACTACG
ATACGGGAGGGCTTACCATCTGGCCCCAGTGCTGCAATGATACCGCGAGACCCACGCTCACCGGCTCCAG
ATTTATCAGCAATAAACCAGCCAGCCGGAAGGGCCGAGCGCAGAAGTGGTCCTGCAACTTTATCCGCCTC
CATCCAGTCTATTAATTGTTGCCGGGAAGCTAGAGTAAGTAGTTCGCCAGTTAATAGTTTGCGCAACGTT
GTTGCCATTGCTACAGGCATCGTGGTGTCACGCTCGTCGTTTGGTATGGCTTCATTCAGCTCCGGTTCCC
AACGATCAAGGCGAGTTACATGATCCCCCATGTTGTGCAAAAAAGCGGTTAGCTCCTTCGGTCCTCCGAT
CGTTGTCAGAAGTAAGTTGGCCGCAGTGTTATCACTCATGGTTATGGCAGCACTGCATAATTCTCTTACT
GTCATGCCATCCGTAAGATGCTTTTCTGTGACTGGTGAGTACTCAACCAAGTCATTCTGAGAATAGTGTA
TGCGGCGACCGAGTTGCTCTTGCCCGGCGTCAATACGGGATAATACCGCGCCACATAGCAGAACTTTAAA
AGTGCTCATCATTGGAAAACGTTCTTCGGGGCGAAAACTCTCAAGGATCTTACCGCTGTTGAGATCCAGT
TCGATGTAACCCACTCGTGCACCCAACTGATCTTCAGCATCTTTTACTTTCACCAGCGTTTCTGGGTGAG
CAAAAACAGGAAGGCAAAATGCCGCAAAAAAGGGAATAAGGGCGACACGGAAATGTTGAATACTCATACT
CTTCCTTTTTCAATATTATTGAAGCATTTATCAGGGTTATTGTCTCATGAGCGGATACATATTTGAATGT
ATTTAGAAAAATAAACAAATAGGGGTTCCGCGCACATTTCCCCGAAAAGTGCCACCTGACGTCTAAGAAA
CCATTATTATCATGACATTAACCTATAAAAATAGGCGTATCACGAGGCCCTTTCGTCTCGCGCGTTTCGG
TGATGACGGTGAAAACCTCTGACACATGCAGCTCCCGGAGACGGTCACAGCTTGTCTGTAAGCGGATGCC
GGGAGCAGACAAGCCCGTCAGGGCGCGTCAGCGGGTGTTGGCGGGTGTCGGGGCTGGCTTAACTATGCGG
CATCAGAGCAGATTGTACTGAGAGTGCACCATATGCGGTGTGAAATACCGCACAGATGCGTAAGGAGAAA
ATACCGCATCAGGCGCCATTCGCCATTCAGGCTGCGCAACTGTTGGGAAGGGCGATCGGTGCGGGCCTCT
TCGCTATTACGCCAGCTGGCGAAAGGGGGATGTGCTGCAAGGCGATTAAGTTGGGTAACGCCAGGGTTTT
CCCAGTCACGACGTTGTAAAACGACGGCCAGTGAATTAATTCCACGGACTATAGACTATACTAGTATACT
CCGTCTACTGTACGATACACTTCCGCTCAGGTCCTTGTCCTTTAACGAGGCCTTACCACTCTTTTGTTAC
TCTATTGATCCAGCTCAGCAAAGGCAGTGTGATCTAAGATTCTATCTTCGCGATGTAGTAAAACTAGCTA
GACCGAGAAAGAGACTAGAAATGCAAAAGGCACTTCTACAATGGCTGCCATCATTATTATCCGATGTGAC
GCTGCAGCTTCTCAATGATATTCGAATACGCTTTGAGGAGATACAGCCTAATATCCGACAAACTGTTTTA
CAGATTTACGATCGTACTTGTTACCCATCATTGAATTTTGAACATCCGAACCTGGGAGTTTTCCCTGAAA
CAGATAGTATATTTGAACCTGTATAATAATATATAGTCTAGCGCTTTACGGAAGACAATGTATGTATTTC
GGTTCCTGGAGAAACTATTGCATCTATTGCATAGGTAATCTTGCACGTCGCATCCCCGGTTCATTTTCTG
CGTTTCCATCTTGCACTTCAATAGCATATCTTTGTTAACGAAGCATCTGTGCTTCATTTTGTAGAACAAA
AATGCAACGCGAGAGCGCTAATTTTTCAAACAAAGAATCTGAGCTGCATTTTTACAGAACAGAAATGCAA
CGCGAAAGCGCTATTTTACCAACGAAGAATCTGTGCTTCATTTTTGTAAAACAAAAATGCAACGCGAGAG
CGCTAATTTTTCAAACAAAGAATCTGAGCTGCATTTTTACAGAACAGAAATGCAACGCGAGAGCGCTATT
TTACCAACAAAGAATCTATACTTCTTTTTTGTTCTACAAAAATGCATCCCGAGAGCGCTATTTTTCTAAC
AAAGCATCTTAGATTACTTTTTTTCTCCTTTGTGCGCTCTATAATGCAGTCTCTTGATAACTTTTTGCAC
TGTAGGTCCGTTAAGGTTAGAAGAAGGCTACTTTGGTGTCTATTTTCTCTTCCATAAAAAAAGCCTGACT
CCACTTCCCGCGTTTACTGATTACTAGCGAAGCTGCGGGTGCATTTTTTCAAGATAAAGGCATCCCCGAT
TATATTCTATACCGATGTGGATTGCGCATACTTTGTGAACAGAAAGTGATAGCGTTGATGATTCTTCATT
GGTCAGAAAATTATGAACGGTTTCTTCTATTTTGTCTCTATATACTACGTATAGGAAATGTTTACATTTT
CGTATTGTTTTCGATTCACTCTATGAATAGTTCTTACTACAATTTTTTTGTCTAAAGAGTAATACTAGAG
ATAAACATAAAAAATGTAGAGGTCGAGTTTAGATGCAAGTTCAAGGAGCGAAAGGTGGATGGGTAGGTTA
TATAGGGATATAGCACAGAGATATATAGCAAAGAGATACTTTTGAGCAATGTTTGTGGAAGCGGTATTCG
CAATATTTTAGTAGCTCGTTACAGTCCGGTGCGTTTTTGGTTTTTTGAAAGTGCGTCTTCAGAGCGCTTT
TGGTTTTCAAAAGCGCTCTGAAGTTCCTATACTTTCTAGAGAATAGGAACTTCGGAATAGGAACTTCAAA
GCGTTTCCGAAAACGAGCGCTTCCGAAAATGCAACGCGAGCTGCGCACATACAGCTCACTGTTCACGTCG
CACCTATATCTGCGTGTTGCCTGTATATATATATACATGAGAAGAACGGCATAGTGCGTGTTTATGCTTA
AATGCGTACTTATATGCGTCTATTTATGTAGGATGAAAGGTAGTCTAGTACCTCCTGTGATATTATCCCA
TTCCATGCGGGGTATCGTATGCTTCCTTCAGCACTACCCTTTAGCTGTTCTATATGCTGCCACTCCTCAA
TTGGATTAGTCTCATCCTTCAATGCTATCATTTCCTTTGATATTGGATCATATGCATAGTACCGAGAAAC
TAGTGCGAAGTAGTGATCAGGTATTGCTGTTATCTGATGAGTATACGTTGTCCTGGCCACGGCAGAAGCA
CGCTTATCGCTCCAATTTCCCACAACATTAGTCAACTCCGTTAGGCCCTTCATTGAAAGAAATGAGGTCA
TCAAATGTCTTCCAATGTGAGATTTTGGGCCATTTTTTATAGCAAAGATTGAATAAGGCGCATTTTTCTT
CAAAGCTTTATTGTACGATCTGACTAAGTTATCTTTTAATAATTGGTATTCCTGTTTATTGCTTGAAGAA
TTGCCGGTCCTATTTACTCGTTTTAGGACTGGTTCAGAATTAATTCTCATGTTTGACAGCTTATCATCGC
GATAAGCTTTTCAATTCATCATTTTTTTTTTATTCTTTTTTTTGATTTCGGTTTCCTTGAAATTTTTTTG
ATTCGGTAATCTCCGAACAGAAGGAAGAACGAAGGAAGGAGCACAGACTTAGATTGGTATATATACGCAT
ATGTAGTGTTGAAGAAACATGAAATTGCCCAGTATTCTTAACCCAACTGCACAGAACAAAAACCTGCAGG
AAACGAAGATAAATCATGTCGAAAGCTACATATAAGGAACGTGCTGCTACTCATCCTAGTCCTGTTGCTG
CCAAGCTATTTAATATCATGCACGAAAAGCAAACAAACTTGTGTGCTTCATTGGATGTTCGTACCACCAA
GGAATTACTGGAGTTAGTTGAAGCATTAGGTCCCAAAATTTGTTTACTAAAAACACATGTGGATATCTTG
ACTGATTTTTCCATGGAGGGCACAGTTAAGCCGCTAAAGGCATTATCCGCCAAGTACAATTTTTTACTCT
TCGAAGACAGAAAATTTGCTGACATTGGTAATACAGTCAAATTGCAGTACTCTGCGGGTGTATACAGAAT
AGCAGAATGGGCAGACATTACGAATGCACACGGTGTGGTGGGCCCAGGTATTGTTAGCGGTTTGAAGCAG
GCGGCAGAAGAAGTAACAAAGGAACCTAGAGGCCTTTTGATGTTAGCAGAATTGTCATGCAAGGGCTCCC
TATCTACTGGAGAATATACTAAGGGTACTGTTGACATTGCGAAGAGCGACAAAGATTTTGTTATCGGCTT
TATTGCTCAAAGAGACATGGGTGGAAGAGATGAAGGTTACGATTGGTTGATTATGACACCCGGTGTGGGT
TTAGATGACAAGGGAGACGCATTGGGTCAACAGTATAGAACCGTGGATGATGTGGTCTCTACAGGATCTG
ACATTATTATTGTTGGAAGAGGACTATTTGCAAAGGGAAGGGATGCTAAGGTAGAGGGTGAACGTTACAG
AAAAGCAGGCTGGGAAGCATATTTGAGAAGATGCGGCCAGCAAAACTAAAAAACTGTATTATAAGTAAAT
GCATGTATACTAAACTCACAAATTAGAGCTTCAATTTAATTATATCAGTTATTACCCGATCAAAAATCAT
CGCTTCGCTGATTAATTACCCCAGAAATAAGGCTAAAAAACTAATCGCATTATCATCCTATGGTTGTTAA
TTTGATTCGTTCATTTGAAGGTTTGTGGGGCCAGGTTACTGCCAATTTTTCCTCTTCATAACCATAAAAG
CTAGTATTGTAGAATCTTTATTGTTCGGAGCAGTGCGGCGCGAGGCACATCTGCGTTTCAGGAACGCGAC
CGGTGAAGACGAGGACGCACGGAGGAGAGTCTTCCTTCGGAGGGCTGTCACCCGCTCGGCGGCTTCTAAT
CCGTACTTCAATATAGCAATGAGCAGTTAAGCGTATTACTGAAAGTTCCAAAGAGAAGGTTTTTTTAGGC
TAATCGACCTCGAGCAGATCCGCCAGGCGTGTATATAGCGTGGATGGCCAGGCAACTTTAGTGCTGACAC
ATACAGGCATATATATATGTGTGCGACGACACATGATCATATGGCATGCATGTGCTCTGTATGTATATAA
AACTCTTGTTTTCTTCTTTTCTCTAAATATTCTTTCCTTATACATTAGGTCCTTTGTAGCATAAATTACT
ATACTTCTATAGACACGCAAACACAAATACACACACTAAATTACCGGATCCATGGAGCAAGCTCAATGGG
TCGACCCAACTCTGCTCCCTGCATTTGTGGGCATCATCTTCTTCTTCCTTGGCATGTTCTTTGGAAGGAG
TTCTTTGGGAGCTGGGAAGGGTGCAGCGCCTAGAAGCACCAGTTCTACCGAGTGGCCAGACGGCCCTCCA
AAGCTGCCCATCATCGGCAACCTGCACCAGCTCAACAAAGGCGGGGAGCTGGTCCACCACAACCTCGCCA
AGCTCGCCCAGTCCTACGACCGCGCCATGACCATCTGGGTCGGCAGCTGGGGCCCCATGATCGTCGTCAG
CGACGCCGACCTTGCATGGGAGGTCCTCGTCACCAAGTCGCCGGACTTCGCCGGCCGGGTGCTCTCCAAG
CTCTCGCACTTGTTCAACGCCAACTACAACACCGTCGTCGCCTACGACGCCGGGCCGCAATGGCAGTCGC
TCCGGCGAGGTCTGCAGCACGGGCCGCTCGGCCCCGCCCATGTTTCTGCGCAGGCTCGTTTCCACGAAGA
AGACATGAAGCTCCTGGTGAGCGACATGATGAGAGCAGCACAGAAAGGTGGTAGCAATGGAGTGGTTGAA
CCTCTGGCCTATGTCCGGCGAGCCACTATCCGATTTCTGTCTCGTCTATGCTTTGGGGAGGCCTTCAACG
ACGAGGCGTTCGTGGAGGGGATGGACGAAGCAGTGGAGGAGACCATCGGAGCCACTGGCCATGCACGCAT
CCTCGACGCCTTCTACTTCACTCGCCACCTCCCTATCATCCGCCGCAGCTTCATAGATACCGTCAACGCC
AAGAAGAAGATCGAGAGCCTTGTCCGGCCGTTGCTCTCCCGGCCGGCGCCACCGGGGTCTTACCTCCACT
TCCTCCTTTCCACCGACGCGCCGGAGAATATGATCATCTTTCGAATATTCGAAGTCTACTTGCTGGGCGT
GGACAGCACCGCCTCCACCACCACATGGGCTCTCGCCTTCCTCGTCTCCAACCAACAGGCGCAGGAGAAG
CTCCACAATGAGCTCGCCCAGTACTGCGCCAGCCAGAACAATCAGATCATCAAAGCAGACGACGTCGGAA
AGCTGTCGTACCTGCTCGGGGTAGTGAAGGAGACGATGAGGATGAAGCCGATAGCGCCGCTGGCCGTCCC
CCACAAGACGCTCAAGGAGACGATGCTCGACGGAAAGAGGGTGGCGGCGGGAACGACGGTGGTAGTGAAC
CTCTATGCCGTCCACTACAACCCGAAGCTATGGCCGGAGCCGGAGCAGTTCCGCCCGGAGAGGTTCGTGG
TCGGCGCCAGCGGCGGCAATGGTGGGGGGTCTTCCGAGTACATGCTGCAGTCGTACCTGCCCTTTGGAGG
GGGGATGAGGTCCTGCGCAGGGATGGAGGTGGGAAAGTTGCAGGTGGCGATGGTCGTGGCCAACCTTGTG
ATGGCATTTAAATGGTTGCCGGAGGAGGAGGGGAAGATGCCGGACCTGGCTGAAGACATGACCTTCGTGC
TCATGATGAAGAAGCCATTGGCTGCCAAAATCGTTCCACGTGCATGAGAATTC
Features (pLannotate 1.2.2; 20 found; start..end, strand, type, name):
      9..98      +  CDS            PGK1 (fragment): PGK_YEAST - Experimental evidence at protein level: Swiss-Prot protein existence level 1. From Saccharomyces cerevisiae (strain ATCC 204508 / S288c) (Baker's yeast).
    102..371     +  terminator     PGK1 terminator: S. cerevisae PGK1; transcription terminator for 3-phosphoglycerate kinase gene
    417..439     -  protein_bind   lac operator (fragment): The lac repressor binds to the lac operator to inhibit transcription in E. coli. This inhibition can be relieved by adding lactose or isopropyl-β-D-thiogalactopyranoside (IPTG). lac repressor encoded by lacI
    443..473     -  promoter       lac promoter: promoter for the E. coli lac operon
    488..509     -  protein_bind   CAP binding site: CAP binding activates transcription in the presence of cAMP. E. coli catabolite activator protein
    522..560     -  CDS            lacI (fragment): lac repressor; lacI; The lac repressor binds to the lac operator to inhibit transcription in E. coli. This inhibition can be relieved by adding lactose or isopropyl-β-D-thiogalactopyranoside (IPTG).
    561..2258    -  CDS            ADE2: phosphoribosylaminoimidazole carboxylase, required for adenine biosynthesis; S. cerevisiae ADE2; yeast auxotrophic marker
   2259..2634    -  promoter       ADE2 promoter: S. cerevisiae ADE2
   2762..2815    -  CDS            lacI (fragment): lac repressor; lacI; The lac repressor binds to the lac operator to inhibit transcription in E. coli. This inhibition can be relieved by adding lactose or isopropyl-β-D-thiogalactopyranoside (IPTG).
   2998..3586    -  rep_origin     ori: high-copy-number ColE1/pMB1/pBR322/pUC origin of replication
   3757..4617    -  CDS            AmpR: β-lactamase; bla; confers resistance to ampicillin, carbenicillin, and related antibiotics
   4618..4722    -  promoter       AmpR promoter: bla
   4817..4852    +  CDS            rop (fragment): Rop protein, which maintains plasmids at low copy number; rop
   4954..5053    +  misc_feature   bom (fragment): basis of mobility region from pBR322
   5059..5216    -  CDS            lacZα (fragment): LacZα fragment of β-galactosidase; lacZ fragment
   5219..5623    +  CDS            RAF1 (fragment): RAF_YEAST - Experimental evidence at transcript level: Swiss-Prot protein existence level 2. Antagonizes transcriptional repression of recombinase FLP by REP1-REP2. May play a role in plasmid partitioning. From Saccharomyces cerevisiae (strain ATCC 204508 / S288c) (Baker's yeast).
   5777..7119    -  rep_origin     2μ ori: yeast 2μ plasmid origin of replication
   7500..7715    +  promoter       URA3 promoter: S. cerevisiae URA3
   7716..8519    +  CDS            URA3: orotidine-5'-phosphate decarboxylase, required for uracil biosynthesis; S. cerevisiae URA3; yeast auxotrophic marker, counterselectable with 5-fluoroorotic acid (5-FOA)
   8776..8893    -  protein_bind   UAS: upstream activating sequence mediating Gal4-dependent induction Gal4
