[The description below was written by a language model from this plasmid's Addgene catalogue record and pLannotate feature annotations shown in this document.]
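Description:
pJKW1148 is a yeast expression plasmid built on the pYeDP60 backbone for producing PmCYP719A26 (also called PmMTS1), a gene from kava, Piper methysticum; the CYP719 name indicates a cytochrome P450. The total construct is about 10.8 kb, with a 1,536 bp insert placed into the vector by Gibson cloning. It is an E. coli–yeast shuttle vector. In bacteria it replicates from a high-copy ColE1/pUC-type origin and is selected through the β-lactamase (AmpR) gene. In Saccharomyces cerevisiae it is maintained episomally by the 2μ origin, with a neighbouring fragment of the 2μ RAF1 gene. The catalogue lists URA3 as the yeast selectable marker, and the feature table also shows a complete ADE2 gene with its own promoter, so a second auxotrophic marker (adenine) is present on the backbone.

The catalogue gives GAL10 as the promoter driving the insert. Consistent with this, the annotation finds a Gal4-responsive upstream activating sequence, which makes expression galactose-inducible, and a PGK1 terminator (preceded by a short PGK1 coding remnant) that would end the transcript. The automated annotation does not label the PmCYP719A26 coding sequence itself; the unannotated stretch between the UAS and the PGK1 terminator, spanning the numbering origin of the circular map, is where the expression cassette presumably lies. Small lac promoter/operator, lacI, lacZα, rop and bom fragments are leftovers of earlier cloning vectors with no evident role here.

The associated publication concerns the biosynthetic origin of kavalactones in kava, so the plasmid is suited to heterologous expression of this enzyme in yeast for studying its function in that context.
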