Addgene plasmid #119029: pJKW1148
Purpose: Yeast expression plasmid for PmCYP719A26
Depositing lab: Jing-Ke Weng. Depositing organization: Whitehead Institute for Biomedical Research. Publication: The biosynthetic origin of psychoactive kavalactones in kava. Pluskal T, Torrens-Spence MP, Fallon TR, De Abreu A, Shi CH, Weng JK. Nat Plants. 2019 Jul 22. pii: 10.1038/s41477-019-0474-0. doi: 10.1038/s41477-019-0474-0. PubMed 31332312.
Backbone
  Vector backbone: pYeDP60
  Backbone size w/o insert (bp): 9282
  Total vector size (bp): 10762
  Vector type: Yeast Expression
  Selectable markers: URA3
Growth in bacteria
  Bacterial resistance: Ampicillin, 100 μg/mL
  Growth temperature: 37°C
  Growth strain: DH5alpha
  Copy number: High Copy
Gene/Insert
  Gene/Insert name: PmCYP719A26 (alt name: PmMTS1)
  Species: Piper methysticum
  Insert size (bp): 1536
  GenBank ID: MK058499
  Promoter: GAL10
  Cloning method: Gibson Cloning
  Sequencing primers: 5′ cttcttttctctaaatattctttc; 3′ cttttcggataagaaagcaac
Terms and licenses: Academic/Nonprofit Terms; Industry Terms: Not Available to Industry
How to cite: pJKW1148 was a gift from Jing-Ke Weng (Addgene plasmid # 119029 ; http://n2t.net/addgene:119029 ; RRID:Addgene_119029)
